Addgene plasmid #247870: SFB-SLX4IP
Purpose: Mammalian expression construct for N-terminal S protein-Flag-Streptavidin binding peptide (SFB)-tagged SLX4IP
Depositing lab: Junjie Chen & Huimin Zhang. Depositing organization: University of Texas MD Anderson Cancer Center. Publication: SLX4IP acts with SLX4 and XPF-ERCC1 to promote interstrand crosslink repair. Zhang H, Chen Z, Ye Y, Ye Z, Cao D, Xiong Y, Srivastava M, Feng X, Tang M, Wang C, Tainer JA, Chen J. Nucleic Acids Res. 2019 Nov 4;47(19):10181-10201. doi: 10.1093/nar/gkz769. PubMed 31495888.
Backbone
  Vector backbone: pMH-SFB-N
  Vector type: Mammalian Expression
Growth in bacteria
  Bacterial resistance: Ampicillin, 100 μg/mL
  Growth temperature: 37°C
  Growth strain: DH5alpha
  Copy number: High Copy
Gene/Insert
  Gene/Insert name: SLX4IP
  Species: H. sapiens (human)
  Entrez Gene: C20orf94 (a.k.a. bA204H22.1, bA254M13.1, dJ1099D15.3)
  Tag / fusion protein: S protein-Flag-Streptavidin binding peptide (SFB) (C terminal on backbone)
  Cloning method: Gateway Cloning
Terms and licenses: Academic/Nonprofit Terms; Industry Terms: Not Available to Industry
How to cite: SFB-SLX4IP was a gift from Junjie Chen & Huimin Zhang (Addgene plasmid # 247870 ; http://n2t.net/addgene:247870 ; RRID:Addgene_247870)
