[The description below was written by a language model from this plasmid's Addgene catalogue record and pLannotate feature annotations shown in this document.]
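Description:
SFB-SLX4IP is a mammalian expression plasmid of about 7.5 kb, built on the pMH-SFB-N backbone, that produces human SLX4IP (also known as C20orf94) fused to a triple affinity tag. It is maintained in E. coli through a high-copy ColE1/pUC-type origin and an ampicillin resistance gene (β-lactamase). Expression in mammalian cells is driven by the human cytomegalovirus immediate early enhancer and promoter. Downstream of the promoter lie, in order, an S-tag, a FLAG epitope (annotated as a fragment of 3xFLAG) and the streptavidin-binding peptide, followed by the SLX4IP coding sequence flanked by attB1 and attB2 sites, the scars of Gateway recombination used to insert the gene. The catalogue's tag field reads "C terminal on backbone", but both the stated purpose and the feature order place the SFB tag at the N terminus of SLX4IP.

After the insert there is a fragment of the EMCV IRES and then an SV40 enhancer/early promoter driving puromycin N-acetyltransferase, allowing puromycin selection of transfected mammalian cells. The backbone also carries retroviral elements: Moloney murine leukemia virus LTRs, an MESV packaging signal fragment and a truncated gag sequence, arranged around the expression cassette. This suggests derivation from a gammaretroviral vector, although the record lists the plasmid only as a mammalian expression construct and does not say that it is used for virus production.

The SFB tag supports sequential purification on streptavidin and S-protein resins, plus FLAG-based detection, making the construct suited to tandem affinity purification and interaction studies. The associated publication concerns SLX4IP acting with SLX4 and XPF-ERCC1 in interstrand crosslink repair.
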