Features (pLannotate 1.2.2; 23 found; start..end, strand, type, name):
     22..325     +  enhancer       CMV enhancer: human cytomegalovirus immediate early enhancer
    326..529     +  promoter       CMV promoter: human cytomegalovirus (CMV) immediate early promoter
    552..579     +  misc_feature   MCS (fragment): multiple cloning site
    589..633     +  CDS            S-Tag: affinity and epitope tag derived from pancreatic ribonuclease A
    682..710     +  CDS            3xFLAG (fragment): three tandem FLAG® epitope tags
    727..840     +  CDS            SBP: streptavidin-binding peptide selected from a peptide library; binds streptavidin with nanomolar affinity (Keefe et al., 2001)
    871..900     +  misc_feature   MCS (fragment): multiple cloning site
    913..937     +  protein_bind   attB1: mutant version of attB; recombination site for the Gateway® BP reaction BP Clonase™
    940..2163    +  CDS            SLX4IP: SLX4I_HUMAN - Also known as C20orf94. Experimental evidence at protein level: Swiss-Prot protein existence level 1. From Homo sapiens (Human).
   2174..2194    -  protein_bind   attB2: mutant version of attB; core recombination site for the Gateway® BP reaction BP Clonase™
   2211..2423    +  misc_feature   IRES (fragment): internal ribosome entry site (IRES) of the encephalomyocarditis virus (EMCV)
   2462..2791    +  promoter       SV40 promoter: SV40 enhancer and early promoter
   2801..3400    +  CDS            PuroR: puromycin N-acetyltransferase; pac from Streptomyces alboniger; confers resistance to puromycin
   3499..3620    +  LTR            3' LTR (ΔU3) (fragment): self-inactivating 3' long terminal repeat (LTR) from Moloney murine leukemia virus
   3621..4090    +  LTR            LTR: long terminal repeat from Moloney murine leukemia virus
   4156..4208    -  CDS            lacI (fragment): lac repressor; lacI; The lac repressor binds to the lac operator to inhibit transcription in E. coli. This inhibition can be relieved by adding lactose or isopropyl-β-D-thiogalactopyranoside (IPTG).
   4391..4979    -  rep_origin     ori: high-copy-number ColE1/pMB1/pBR322/pUC origin of replication
   5139..5999    -  CDS            AmpR: β-lactamase; bla; confers resistance to ampicillin, carbenicillin, and related antibiotics
   6000..6104    -  promoter       AmpR promoter: bla
   6135..6604    +  LTR            LTR: long terminal repeat from Moloney murine leukemia virus
   6728..7002    +  misc_feature   MESV Ψ (fragment): packaging signal of murine embryonic stem cell virus
   7069..7485    +  CDS            gag (truncated): truncated Moloney murine leukemia virus (MMLV) gag gene lacking the start codon
   7510..7541    +  enhancer       CMV enhancer (fragment): human cytomegalovirus immediate early enhancer
>Addgene plasmid #247870 | SFB-SLX4IP | addgene full sequence | sequence record 494872 | Addgene NGS Result
TAGCCCATATATGGAGTTCCGCGTTACATAACTTACGGTAAATGGCCCGCCTGGCTGACCGCCCAACGAC
CCCCGCCCATTGACGTCAATAATGACGTATGTTCCCATAGTAACGCCAATAGGGACTTTCCATTGACGTC
AATGGGTGGAGTATTTACGGTAAACTGCCCACTTGGCAGTACATCAAGTGTATCATATGCCAAGTACGCC
CCCTATTGACGTCAATGACGGTAAATGGCCCGCCTGGCATTATGCCCAGTACATGACCTTATGGGACTTT
CCTACTTGGCAGTACATCTACGTATTAGTCATCGCTATTACCATGGTGATGCGGTTTTGGCAGTACATCA
ATGGGCGTGGATAGCGGTTTGACTCACGGGGATTTCCAAGTCTCCACCCCATTGACGTCAATGGGAGTTT
GTTTTGGCACCAAAATCAACGGGACTTTCCAAAATGTCGTAACAACTCCGCCCCATTGACGCAAATGGGC
GGTAGGCGTGTACGGTGGGAGGTCTATATAAGCAGAGCTGGTTTAGTGAACCGTCAGATCCGCTAGCGCT
ACCGGACTCAGATCTCGAGGCCACCATGAAAGAAACCGCTGCTGCTAAATTCGAACGCCAGCACATGGAC
AGCGGAGCCGGCGCAGGAGCCGGCGCTGACGCGCCTGACTACAAAGACGATGACGACAAGGGAGATTACA
AGGATGACGATGACAAAGGCGCGTCGATGGACGAGAAGACCACCGGCTGGCGGGGCGGCCACGTGGTGGA
GGGCCTGGCCGGCGAGCTGGAGCAGCTGCGGGCCAGGCTGGAGCACCACCCTCAGGGCCAGCGGGAGCCC
TCCGGCGGCTGCAAGCTGGGCGGCGCGCCTGAATTCTGCAGTCGACGGTACCGCGGGCCCATCGCTCGAG
AGACAAGTTTGTACAAAAAAGCAGGCTTCATGGCATCTAAGAAATTTGCTGTTAAATGTGGGAATTTTGC
TGTCCTCGTGGATCTTCATATCTTGCCACAAGGTTCAAACAAAGATACAAGCTGGTTTTCTGAACAGAAG
AAAGAGGAAGTCTGTTTACTGTTAAAAGAAACCATTGATTCAAGAGTTCAGGAGTACTTGGAAGTTCGCA
AACAGCACAGGCCATCAAATGCAGAATTCACAAGATCCAATCCCTTGTCCTTAAAAGGTTATGGCTTTCA
AATCACAGCCTATTTCCTCAAGAGAGGGATACGCCTTCGCTGCATCAGGAGCACACAGAATGCTGAACTC
TGTGTATTCCCTGACAGATTTGTGGTTTGTGTCAGTCAGCTTGCATTCAGTCGTGATCTTTTAGCAAGTC
AGAATGAAGATTTGACAGAAAGAGTTCTCCATGGAGTGTCTGATTACTTTGCTGAGTGTGCAGAGAGTTC
ACTTCCTCCCAGTGCAAAGCTCCGGAGAAATGCTCTGAAAGAAATTGTGAAAAGAACTGAAACAAAAAGC
AGTGTCACGAGCAAATCGCAGACCAGAAGAGACACTGTGGAAACATCTAGTGACTCAGTGATTGCAGAGA
TAGCAAGGAGGAGGAATGATGGTCAGGCTTCCTCCAGTCCCCCATCAGAATCCATGGGACAAGCAAAGGA
TTCCATAAAGGCAGCTGAGAGCCACTGGGGGCTTCCTGTTCAAAAGCTGGAAAAAGTTAATCAGACCCAG
CCAGAAGACACTAGTGGCCAGCAAAAACCTCATCCTGGGGAGCGGTTAAAGACAGGGCTTCTAAGCAGGA
GCCCCGTCTGTAGCTGTGAGTCAGCATCACCATGTCCAAAACAAAGTCCACGAGTGGCCAAAACCCAACA
GAAACGCAGGAACTGCAGCTCTGCGGAAGACTTCGACCACCACGGGAGAGTTTCTCTTGGAAGTGATCGA
TTAGTCCCGAGAGAAATAATAGTGGAAAAAAGCAAAGCTGTCAGGGTTTTGCCAGCTTCAGAGTTGTCAG
ATCCAGGGTTACTTTTGAAACAAGATTTGGCAAAAACCACGTCTAAGGAAGAGTTGCATGTTTTGGAAAG
TCTCTCCTCCAGACATCTTATGAAAAATAACCCAGGGCAGGCACAGCAAACCGGCTTAGCCACAAACACT
GAAAGATTATCTACAATTCAGAACAGCCCAACCAAGAAAAGAAAGAAATACGAAAGAGGCCATTAATAAA
ACCCAGCTTTCTTGTACAAAGTGGCTCGAGCAGGGATCCGCCCCTCTCCCTCCCCCCCCCCTAACGTTAC
TGGCCGAAGCCGCTTGGAATAAGGCCGGTGTGCGTTTGTCTATATGTTATTTTCCACCATATTGCCGTCT
TTTGGCAATGTGAGGGCCCGGAAACCTGGCCCTGTCTTCTTGACGAGCATTCCTAGGGGTCTTTCCCCTC
TCGCCAAAGGAATGCAAGGTCTGTTGAATGTCGTGAAGGAAGCGTAGGAATTCGCCAGCACAGTGGTCGA
CCCTGTGGAATGTGTGTCAGTTAGGGTGTGGAAAGTCCCCAGGCTCCCCAGCAGGCAGAAGTATGCAAAG
CATGCATCTCAATTAGTCAGCAACCAGGTGTGGAAAGTCCCCAGGCTCCCCAGCAGGCAGAAGTATGCAA
AGCATGCATCTCAATTAGTCAGCAACCATAGTCCCGCCCCTAACTCCGCCCATCCCGCCCCTAACTCCGC
CCAGTTCCGCCCATTCTCCGCCCCATGGCTGACTAATTTTTTTTATTTATGCAGAGGCCGAGGCCGCCTC
GGCCTCTGAGCTATTCCAGAAGTAGTGAGGAGGCTTTTTTGGAGGCCTAGGCTTTTGCAAAAAGCTTACC
ATGACCGAGTACAAGCCCACGGTGCGCCTCGCCACCCGCGACGACGTCCCCAGGGCCGTACGCACCCTCG
CCGCCGCGTTCGCCGACTACCCCGCCACGCGCCACACCGTCGATCCGGACCGCCACATCGAGCGGGTCAC
CGAGCTGCAAGAACTCTTCCTCACGCGCGTCGGGCTCGACATCGGCAAGGTGTGGGTCGCGGACGACGGC
GCCGCGGTGGCGGTCTGGACCACGCCGGAGAGCGTCGAAGCGGGGGCGGTGTTCGCCGAGATCGGCCCGC
GCATGGCCGAGTTGAGCGGTTCCCGGCTGGCCGCGCAGCAACAGATGGAAGGCCTCCTGGCGCCGCACCG
GCCCAAGGAGCCCGCGTGGTTCCTGGCCACCGTCGGCGTCTCGCCCGACCACCAGGGCAAGGGTCTGGGC
AGCGCCGTCGTGCTCCCCGGAGTGGAGGCGGCCGAGCGCGCCGGGGTGCCCGCCTTCCTGGAGACCTCCG
CGCCCCGCAACCTCCCCTTCTACGAGCGGCTCGGCTTCACCGTCACCGCCGACGTCGAGGTGCCCGAAGG
ACCGCGCACCTGGTGCATGACCCGCAAGCCCGGTGCCTGACGCCCGCCCCACGACCCGCAGCGCCCGACC
GAAAGGAGCGCACGACCCCATGCATCGATAAAATAAAAGATTTTATTTAGTCTCCAGAAAAAGGGGGGAA
TGAAAGACCCCACCTGTAGGTTTGGCAAGCTAGCTTAAGTAACGCCATTTTGCAAGGCATGGAAAAATAC
ATAACTGAGAATAGAGAAGTTCAGATCAAGGTCAGGAACAGATGGAACAGCTGAATATGGGCCAAACAGG
ATATCTGTGGTAAGCAGTTCCTGCCCCGGCTCAGGGCCAAGAACAGATGGAACAGCTGAATATGGGCCAA
ACAGGATATCTGTGGTAAGCAGTTCCTGCCCCGGCTCAGGGCCAAGAACAGATGGTCCCCAGATGCGGTC
CAGCCCTCAGCAGTTTCTAGAGAACCATCAGATGTTTCCAGGGTGCCCCAAGGACCTGAAATGACCCTGT
GCCTTATTTGAACTAACCAATCAGTTCGCTTCTCGCTTCTGTTCGCGCGCTTCTGCTCCCCGAGCTCAAT
AAAAGAGCCCACAACCCCTCACTCGGGGCGCCAGTCCTCCGATTGACTGAGTCGCCCGGGTACCCGTGTA
TCCAATAAACCCTCTTGCAGTTGCATCCGACTTGTGGTCTCGCTGTTCCTTGGGAGGGTCTCCTCTGAGT
GATTGACTACCCGTCAGCGGGGGTCTTTCACATGCAGCATGTATCAAAATTAATTTGGTTTTTTTTCTTA
AGTATTTACATTAAATGGCCATAGTTGCATTAATGAATCGGCCAACGCGCGGGGAGAGGCGGTTTGCGTA
TTGGGCGCTCTTCCGCTTCCTCGCTCACTGACTCGCTGCGCTCGGTCGTTCGGCTGCGGCGAGCGGTATC
AGCTCACTCAAAGGCGGTAATACGGTTATCCACAGAATCAGGGGATAACGCAGGAAAGAACATGTGAGCA
AAAGGCCAGCAAAAGGCCAGGAACCGTAAAAAGGCCGCGTTGCTGGCGTTTTTCCATAGGCTCCGCCCCC
CTGACGAGCATCACAAAAATCGACGCTCAAGTCAGAGGTGGCGAAACCCGACAGGACTATAAAGATACCA
GGCGTTTCCCCCTGGAAGCTCCCTCGTGCGCTCTCCTGTTCCGACCCTGCCGCTTACCGGATACCTGTCC
GCCTTTCTCCCTTCGGGAAGCGTGGCGCTTTCTCATAGCTCACGCTGTAGGTATCTCAGTTCGGTGTAGG
TCGTTCGCTCCAAGCTGGGCTGTGTGCACGAACCCCCCGTTCAGCCCGACCGCTGCGCCTTATCCGGTAA
CTATCGTCTTGAGTCCAACCCGGTAAGACACGACTTATCGCCACTGGCAGCAGCCACTGGTAACAGGATT
AGCAGAGCGAGGTATGTAGGCGGTGCTACAGAGTTCTTGAAGTGGTGGCCTAACTACGGCTACACTAGAA
GAACAGTATTTGGTATCTGCGCTCTGCTGAAGCCAGTTACCTTCGGAAAAAGAGTTGGTAGCTCTTGATC
CGGCAAACAAACCACCGCTGGTAGCGGTGGTTTTTTTGTTTGCAAGCAGCAGATTACGCGCAGAAAAAAA
GGATCTCAAGAAGATCCTTTGATCTTTTCTACGGGGTCTGACGCTCAGTGGAACGAAAACTCACGTTAAG
GGATTTTGGTCATGAGATTATCAAAAAGGATCTTCACCTAGATCCTTTTGCGGCCGCAAATCAATCTAAA
GTATATATGAGTAAACTTGGTCTGACAGTTACCAATGCTTAATCAGTGAGGCACCTATCTCAGCGATCTG
TCTATTTCGTTCATCCATAGTTGCCTGACTCCCCGTCGTGTAGATAACTACGATACGGGAGGGCTTACCA
TCTGGCCCCAGTGCTGCAATGATACCGCGAGACCCACGCTCACCGGCTCCAGATTTATCAGCAATAAACC
AGCCAGCCGGAAGGGCCGAGCGCAGAAGTGGTCCTGCAACTTTATCCGCCTCCATCCAGTCTATTAATTG
TTGCCGGGAAGCTAGAGTAAGTAGTTCGCCAGTTAATAGTTTGCGCAACGTTGTTGCCATTGCTACAGGC
ATCGTGGTGTCACGCTCGTCGTTTGGTATGGCTTCATTCAGCTCCGGTTCCCAACGATCAAGGCGAGTTA
CATGATCCCCCATGTTGTGCAAAAAAGCGGTTAGCTCCTTCGGTCCTCCGATCGTTGTCAGAAGTAAGTT
GGCCGCAGTGTTATCACTCATGGTTATGGCAGCACTGCATAATTCTCTTACTGTCATGCCATCCGTAAGA
TGCTTTTCTGTGACTGGTGAGTACTCAACCAAGTCATTCTGAGAATAGTGTATGCGGCGACCGAGTTGCT
CTTGCCCGGCGTCAATACGGGATAATACCGCGCCACATAGCAGAACTTTAAAAGTGCTCATCATTGGAAA
ACGTTCTTCGGGGCGAAAACTCTCAAGGATCTTACCGCTGTTGAGATCCAGTTCGATGTAACCCACTCGT
GCACCCAACTGATCTTCAGCATCTTTTACTTTCACCAGCGTTTCTGGGTGAGCAAAAACAGGAAGGCAAA
ATGCCGCAAAAAAGGGAATAAGGGCGACACGGAAATGTTGAATACTCATACTCTTCCTTTTTCAATATTA
TTGAAGCATTTATCAGGGTTATTGTCTCATGAGCGGATACATATTTGAATGTATTTAGAAAAATAAACAA
ATAGGGGTTCCGCGCACATTTCCCCGAAAAGTGCCACCTGCAGCCTGAATATGGGCCAAACAGGATATCT
GTGGTAAGCAGTTCCTGCCCCGGCTCAGGGCCAAGAACAGATGGAACAGCTGAATATGGGCCAAACAGGA
TATCTGTGGTAAGCAGTTCCTGCCCCGGCTCAGGGCCAAGAACAGATGGTCCCCAGATGCGGTCCAGCCC
TCAGCAGTTTCTAGAGAACCATCAGATGTTTCCAGGGTGCCCCAAGGACCTGAAATGACCCTGTGCCTTA
TTTGAACTAACCAATCAGTTCGCTTCTCGCTTCTGTTCGCGCGCTTCTGCTCCCCGAGCTCAATAAAAGA
GCCCACAACCCCTCACTCGGGGCGCCAGTCCTCCGATTGACTGAGTCGCCCGGGTACCCGTGTATCCAAT
AAACCCTCTTGCAGTTGCATCCGACTTGTGGTCTCGCTGTTCCTTGGGAGGGTCTCCTCTGAGTGATTGA
CTACCCGTCAGCGGGGGTCTTTCATTTGGGGGCTCGTCCGGGATCGGGAGACCCCTGCCCAGGGACCACC
GACCCACCACCGGGAGGCAAGCTGGCCAGCAACTTATCTGTGTCTGTCCGATTGTCTAGTGTCTATGACT
GATTTTATGCGCCTGCGTCGGTACTAGTTAGCTAACTAGCTCTGTATCTGGCGGACCCGTGGTGGAACTG
ACGAGTTCTGAACACCCGGCCGCAACCCTGGGAGACGTCCCAGGGACTTTGGGGGCCGTTTTTGTGGCCC
GACCTGAGGAAGGGAGTCGATGTGGAATCCGACCCCGTCAGGATATGTGGTTCTGGTAGGAGACGAGAAC
CTAAAACAGTTCCCGCCTCCGTCTGAATTTTTGCTTTCGGTTTGGAACCGAAGCCGCGCGTCTTGTCTGC
TGCAGCGCTGCAGCATCGTTCTGTGTTGTCTCTGTCTGACTGTGTTTCTGTATTTGTCTGAAAATTAGGG
CCAGACTGTTACCACTCCCTTAAGTTTGACCTTAGGTCACTGGAAAGATGTCGAGCGGATCGCTCACAAC
CAGTCGGTAGATGTCAAGAAGAGACGTTGGGTTACCTTCTGCTCTGCAGAATGGCCAACCTTTAACGTCG
GATGGCCGCGAGACGGCACCTTTAACCGAGACCTCATCACCCAGGTTAAGATCAAGGTCTTTTCACCTGG
CCCGCATGGACACCCAGACCAGGTCCCCTACATCGTGACCTGGGAAGCCTTGGCTTTTGACCCCCCTCCC
TGGGTCAAGCCCTTTGTACACCCTAAGCCTCCGCCTCCTCTTCCTCCATCCGCCCCGTCTCTCCCCCTTG
AACCTCCTCGTTCGACCCCGCCTCGATCCTCCCTTTATCCAGCCCTCACTCCTTCTCTAGGCGCCGGCCG
GATCCCAGTGTGGTGGTACTAATAGTAATCAATTACGGGGTCATTAGTTCA
